>Addgene plasmid #106328 | pCR3.1-OPNc PSM1 | addgene full sequence | sequence record 207710 | Addgene NGS Result
GACATTGATTATTGACTAGTTATTAATAGTAATCAATTACGGGGTCATTAGTTCATAGCCCATATATGGA
GTTCCGCGTTACATAACTTACGGTAAATGGCCCGCCTGGCTGACCGCCCAACGACCCCCGCCCATTGACG
TCAATAATGACGTATGTTCCCATAGTAACGCCAATAGGGACTTTCCATTGACGTCAATGGGTGGAGTATT
TACGGTAAACTGCCCACTTGGCAGTACATCAAGTGTATCATATGCCAAGTACGCCCCCTATTGACGTCAA
TGACGGTAAATGGCCCGCCTGGCATTATGCCCAGTACATGACCTTATGGGACTTTCCTACTTGGCAGTAC
ATCTACGTATTAGTCATCGCTATTACCATGGTGATGCGGTTTTGGCAGTACATCAATGGGCGTGGATAGC
GGTTTGACTCACGGGGATTTCCAAGTCTCCACCCCATTGACGTCAATGGGAGTTTGTTTTGGCACCAAAA
TCAACGGGACTTTCCAAAATGTCGTAACAACTCCGCCCCATTGACGCAAATGGGCGGTAGGCGTGTACGG
TGGGAGGTCTATATAAGCAGAGCTCTCTGGCTAACTAGAGAACCCACTGCTTACTGGCTTATCGAAATTA
ATACGACTCACTATAGGGAGACCCAAGCTGGCTAGCGTTTAAACTTAAGCTTGGTACCGAGCTCGGATCC
ACTAGTAACGGCCGCCAGTGTGCTGGAATTCGGCTTCAAACGCCGACCAAGGAAAACTCACTACCATGAG
AATTGCAGTGATTTGCTTTTGCCTCCTAGGCATCACCTGTGCCATACCAGTTAAACAGGCTGATGCTGGA
GCTGCTGAGGAAAAGCAGAATGCTGTGGCCGCTGAAGAAGCCAATGACTTTAAACAAGAGACCCTTCCAA
GTAAGTCCAACGAAAGCCATGACCACATGGATGATATGGATGATGAAGATGATGACGACCATGTGGACAG
CCAGGACTCCATTGACTCGAACGACTCTGATGATGTAGATGACACTGATGATTCTCACCAGTCTGATGAG
TCTCACCATTCTGATGAATCTGATGAACTGGTCACTGATTTTCCCACGGACCTGCCAGCAACCGAAGTTT
TCACTCCAGTTGTCCCCACAGTAGACACATATGATGGCCGAGGTGATAGTGTGGTTTATGGACTGAGGTC
AAAATCTAAGAAGTTTCGCAGACCTGACATCCAGTACCCTGATGCTACAGACGAGGACATCACCTCACAC
ATGGAAAGCGAGGAGTTGAATGGTGCATACAAGGCCATCCCCGTTGCCCAGGACCTGAACGCGCCTTCTG
ATTGGGACAGCCGTGGGAAGGACAGTTATGAAACGAGTCAGCTGGATGACCAGAGTGCTGAAACCCACAG
CCACAAGCAGTCCAGATTATATAAGCGGAAAGCTAATGATGAGAGCAATGAGCATTCCGATGTGATTGAT
AGTCAGGAACTTTCCAAAGTCAGCCGTGAATTCCACAGCCATGAATTTCACAGCCATGAAGATATGCTGG
TTGTAGACCCCAAAAGTAAGGAAGAAGATAAACACCTGAAATTTCGTATTTCTCATGAATTAGATAGTGC
ATCTTCTGAGGTCAATTAAAAGGAGAAAAAATACAATTTCTCACTTTGCATTTAGTCAAAAGAAAAAATG
CTTTATAGCAAAATGAAAGAGAACATGAAATGCTTCTTTCTCAGTTTATTGGTTGAAGCCGAATTCTGCA
GATATCCATCACACTGGCGGCCGCTCGAGTCTAGAGGGCCCGTTTAAACCCGCTGATCAGCCTCGACTGT
GCCTTCTAGTTGCCAGCCATCTGTTGTTTGCCCCTCCCCCGTGCCTTCCTTGACCCTGGAAGGTGCCACT
CCCACTGTCCTTTCCTAATAAAATGAGGAAATTGCATCGCATTGTCTGAGTAGGTGTCATTCTATTCTGG
GGGGTGGGGTGGGGCAGGACAGCAAGGGGGAGGATTGGGAAGACAATAGCAGGCATGCTGGGGATGCGGT
GGGCTCTATGGCTTCTGAGGCGGAAAGAACCAGTGGCGGTAATACGGTTATCCACAGAATCAGGGGATAA
CGCAGGAAAGAACATGTGAGCAAAAGGCCAGCAAAAGGCCAGGAACCGTAAAAAGGCCGCGTTGCTGGCG
TTTTTCCATAGGCTCCGCCCCCCTGACGAGCATCACAAAAATCGACGCTCAAGTCAGAGGTGGCGAAACC
CGACAGGACTATAAAGATACCAGGCGTTTCCCCCTGGAAGCTCCCTCGTGCGCTCTCCTGTTCCGACCCT
GCCGCTTACCGGATACCTGTCCGCCTTTCTCCCTTCGGGAAGCGTGGCGCTTTCTCATAGCTCACGCTGT
AGGTATCTCAGTTCGGTGTAGGTCGTTCGCTCCAAGCTGGGCTGTGTGCACGAACCCCCCGTTCAGCCCG
ACCGCTGCGCCTTATCCGGTAACTATCGTCTTGAGTCCAACCCGGTAAGACACGACTTATCGCCACTGGC
AGCAGCCACTGGTAACAGGATTAGCAGAGCGAGGTATGTAGGCGGTGCTACAGAGTTCTTGAAGTGGTGG
CCTAACTACGGCTACACTAGAAGAACAGTATTTGGTATCTGCGCTCTGCTGAAGCCAGTTACCTTCGGAA
AAAGAGTTGGTAGCTCTTGATCCGGCAAACAAACCACCGCTGGTAGCGGTGGTTTTTTTGTTTGCAAGCA
GCAGATTACGCGCAGAAAAAAAGGATCTCAAGAAGATCCTTTGATCTTTTCTACGGGGTCTGACGCTCAG
TGGAACGAAAACTCACGTTAAGGGATTTTGGTCATGAGATTATCAAAAAGGATCTTCACCTAGATCCTTT
TAAATTAAAAATGAAGTTTTAAATCAATCTAAAGTATATATGAGTAACCTGAGGCTATGGCAGGGCCTGC
CGCCCCGACGTTGGCTGCGAGCCCTGGGCCTTCACCCGAACTTGGGGGGTGGGGTGGGGAAAAGGAAGAA
ACGCGGGCGTATTGGCCCCAATGGGGTCTCGGTGGGGTATCGACAGAGTGCCAGCCCTGGGACCGAACCC
CGCGTTTATGAACAAACGACCCAACACCGTGCGTTTTATTCTGTCTTTTTATTGCCGTCATAGCGCGGGT
TCCTTCCGGTATTGTCTCCTTCCGTGTTTCAGTTAGCCTCCCCCTAGGGTGGGCGAAGAACTCCAGCATG
AGATCCCCGCGCTGGAGGATCATCCAGCCGGCGTCCCGGAAAACGATTCCGAAGCCCAACCTTTCATAGA
AGGCGGCGGTGGAATCGAAATCTCGTGATGGCAGGTTGGGCGTCGCTTGGTCGGTCATTTCGAACCCCAG
AGTCCCGCTCAGAAGAACTCGTCAAGAAGGCGATAGAAGGCGATGCGCTGCGAATCGGGAGCGGCGATAC
CGTAAAGCACGAGGAAGCGGTCAGCCCATTCGCCGCCAAGCTCTTCAGCAATATCACGGGTAGCCAACGC
TATGTCCTGATAGCGGTCCGCCACACCCAGCCGGCCACAGTCGATGAATCCAGAAAAGCGGCCATTTTCC
ACCATGATATTCGGCAAGCAGGCATCGCCATGGGTCACGACGAGATCCTCGCCGTCGGGCATGCTCGCCT
TGAGCCTGGCGAACAGTTCGGCTGGCGCGAGCCCCTGATGCTCTTCGTCCAGATCATCCTGATCGACAAG
ACCGGCTTCCATCCGAGTACGTGCTCGCTCGATGCGATGTTTCGCTTGGTGGTCGAATGGGCAGGTAGCC
GGATCAAGCGTATGCAGCCGCCGCATTGCATCAGCCATGATGGATACTTTCTCGGCAGGAGCAAGGTGAG
ATGACAGGAGATCCTGCCCCGGCACTTCGCCCAATAGCAGCCAGTCCCTTCCCGCTTCAGTGACAACGTC
GAGCACAGCTGCGCAAGGAACGCCCGTCGTGGCCAGCCACGATAGCCGCGCTGCCTCGTCTTGCAGTTCA
TTCAGGGCACCGGACAGGTCGGTCTTGACAAAAAGAACCGGGCGCCCCTGCGCTGACAGCCGGAACACGG
CGGCATCAGAGCAGCCGATTGTCTGTTGTGCCCAGTCATAGCCGAATAGCCTCTCCACCCAAGCGGCCGG
AGAACCTGCGTGCAATCCATCTTGTTCAATCATGCGAAACGATCCTCATCCTGTCTCTTGATCGATCTTT
GCAAAAGCCTAGGCCTCCAAAAAAGCCTCCTCACTACTTCTGGAATAGCTCAGAGGCCGAGGCGGCCTCG
GCCTCTGCATAAATAAAAAAAATTAGTCAGCCATGGGGCGGAGAATGGGCGGAACTGGGCGGAGTTAGGG
GCGGGATGGGCGGAGTTAGGGGCGGGACTATGGTTGCTGACTAATTGAGATGCATGCTTTGCATACTTCT
GCCTGCTGGGGAGCCTGGGGACTTTCCACACCTGGTTGCTGACTAATTGAGATGCATGCTTTGCATACTT
CTGCCTGCTGGGGAGCCTGGGGACTTTCCACACCCTAACTGACACACATTCCACAGCTGGTTCTTTCCGC
CTCAGGACTCTTCCTTTTTCAATAAATCAATCTAAAGTATATATGAGTAAACTTGGTCTGACAGTTACCA
ATGCTTAATCAGTGAGGCACCTATCTCAGCGATCTGTCTATTTCGTTCATCCATAGTTGCCTGACTCCCC
GTCGTGTAGATAACTACGATACGGGAGGGCTTACCATCTGGCCCCAGTGCTGCAATGATACCGCGAGACC
CACGCTCACCGGCTCCAGATTTATCAGCAATAAACCAGCCAGCCGGAAGGGCCGAGCGCAGAAGTGGTCC
TGCAACTTTATCCGCCTCCATCCAGTCTATTAATTGTTGCCGGGAAGCTAGAGTAAGTAGTTCGCCAGTT
AATAGTTTGCGCAACGTTGTTGCCATTGCTACAGGCATCGTGGTGTCACGCTCGTCGTTTGGTATGGCTT
CATTCAGCTCCGGTTCCCAACGATCAAGGCGAGTTACATGATCCCCCATGTTGTGCAAAAAAGCGGTTAG
CTCCTTCGGTCCTCCGATCGTTGTCAGAAGTAAGTTGGCCGCAGTGTTATCACTCATGGTTATGGCAGCA
CTGCATAATTCTCTTACTGTCATGCCATCCGTAAGATGCTTTTCTGTGACTGGTGAGTACTCAACCAAGT
CATTCTGAGAATAGTGTATGCGGCGACCGAGTTGCTCTTGCCCGGCGTCAATACGGGATAATACCGCGCC
ACATAGCAGAACTTTAAAAGTGCTCATCATTGGAAAACGTTCTTCGGGGCGAAAACTCTCAAGGATCTTA
CCGCTGTTGAGATCCAGTTCGATGTAACCCACTCGTGCACCCAACTGATCTTCAGCATCTTTTACTTTCA
CCAGCGTTTCTGGGTGAGCAAAAACAGGAAGGCAAAATGCCGCAAAAAAGGGAATAAGGGCGACACGGAA
ATGTTGAATACTCATACTCTTCCTTTTTCAATATTATTGAAGCATTTATCAGGGTTATTGTCTCATGAGC
GGATACATATTTGAATGTATTTAGAAAAATAAACAAATAGGGGTTCCGCGCACATTTCCCCGAAAAGTGC
CACCTG
[124 nt withheld, positions 5607-5730]
C
[91 nt withheld, positions 5732-5822]
A
[49 nt withheld, positions 5824-5872]
CCTTTGACGTTGGAGTCCACGTTCTTT
[37 nt withheld, positions 5900-5936]
ACCCTATCTCGGTCTATTCTTTTGATTTATAAGGGATTTTGCCGATTTCGGCCTATTGGTTAAAAAATGA
GCTGATTTAACAAAAATTTAACGCGAATTTTAACAAAATATTAACGCTTACAATTTACGCGCGCGTT
Features (pLannotate 1.2.2; 17 found; start..end, strand, type, name):
      1..380     +  enhancer       CMV enhancer: human cytomegalovirus immediate early enhancer
    381..584     +  promoter       CMV promoter: human cytomegalovirus (CMV) immediate early promoter
    580..613     +  LTR            5' LTR (truncated) (fragment): truncated 5' long terminal repeat (LTR) from HIV-1
    629..647     +  promoter       T7 promoter: promoter for bacteriophage T7 RNA polymerase
    766..1626    +  CDS            SPP1 (fragment): OSTP_HUMAN - Also known as BNSP, OPN. Experimental evidence at protein level: Swiss-Prot protein existence level 1. Acts as a cytokine involved in enhancing production of interferon-gamma and interleukin-12 and reducing production of interleukin-10 and is essential in the pathway that leads to type I immunity. From Homo sapiens (Human).
   1817..2041    +  polyA_signal   bGH poly(A) signal: bovine growth hormone polyadenylation signal
   2045..2063    +  promoter       SV40 promoter (fragment): SV40 enhancer and early promoter
   2173..2761    -  rep_origin     ori: high-copy-number ColE1/pMB1/pBR322/pUC origin of replication
   2983..2999    +  polyA_signal   bGH poly(A) signal (fragment): bovine growth hormone polyadenylation signal
   3090..3137    -  polyA_signal   HSV TK poly(A) signal: herpes simplex virus thymidine kinase polyadenylation signal (Cole and Stacy, 1985)
   3196..3348    -  CDS            ble (fragment): BLE_KLEPN - Experimental evidence at protein level: Swiss-Prot protein existence level 1. Binding protein with a strong affinity to the bleomycin family of antibiotics. Binds to CL990; an antimitotic-antibiotic compound. From Klebsiella pneumoniae.
   3369..4163    -  CDS            NeoR/KanR: aminoglycoside phosphotransferase from Tn5; aph(3')-II (or nptII); confers resistance to neomycin, kanamycin, and G418 (Geneticin®)
   4198..4555    -  promoter       SV40 promoter: SV40 enhancer and early promoter
   4557..4574    -  promoter       AmpR promoter (fragment): bla
   4615..5475    -  CDS            AmpR: β-lactamase; bla; confers resistance to ampicillin, carbenicillin, and related antibiotics
   5476..5580    -  promoter       AmpR promoter: bla
   5607..6035    +  rep_origin     f1 ori (sequence partly withheld): f1 bacteriophage origin of replication; arrow indicates direction of (+) strand synthesis
