[The description below was written by a language model from this plasmid's Addgene catalogue record and pLannotate feature annotations shown in this document.]
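Description:
pCR3.1-OPNc PSM1 is a mammalian expression plasmid of about 6.1 kb, built on the pCR3.1 backbone, that encodes a phosphorylation-site mutant of human osteopontin-c (OPNc), a splice variant of the SPP1 gene product. In this mutant, the serine and threonine residues in a short stretch of the protein are replaced by alanines, removing potential phosphate acceptor sites there. The annotated SPP1 coding region is scored only as a fragment relative to the canonical human osteopontin reference. This would be expected for a splice variant carrying substitutions.

The insert sits downstream of the human cytomegalovirus immediate early enhancer and promoter and upstream of the bovine growth hormone polyadenylation signal, an arrangement that gives strong constitutive expression in transfected mammalian cells. A T7 promoter between the CMV promoter and the insert also permits in vitro transcription. A separate cassette places the Tn5 NeoR/KanR aminoglycoside phosphotransferase gene under the SV40 enhancer and early promoter, terminated by the HSV thymidine kinase poly(A) signal, so stable transfectants can be selected with G418. In bacteria the plasmid is maintained at high copy number through a ColE1/pUC-type origin and selected with ampicillin via β-lactamase. An f1 origin allows production of single-stranded DNA. Several short annotated fragments (an HIV-1 LTR piece, a ble remnant, and partial SV40, AmpR promoter and bGH matches) appear to be backbone remnants or chance matches rather than functional elements.

The associated work concerns the role of the osteopontin-c splice junction in anchorage-independent growth, so the construct likely serves to compare this phosphorylation-deficient form with unmutated OPNc. The cloning method is not recorded.
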