Addgene plasmid #106328: pCR3.1-OPNc PSM1
Purpose: Mammalian expression of mutant osteopontin
Depositing lab: Georg Weber. Depositing organization: University of Cincinnati. Publication: The osteopontin-c splice junction is important for anchorage-independent growth. Shen H, Weber GF. Mol Carcinog. 2014 Jun;53(6):480-7. doi: 10.1002/mc.21997. Epub 2013 Jan 28. PubMed 23359517.
Backbone
  Vector backbone: pCR3.1
  Vector type: Mammalian Expression
  Selectable markers: Neomycin (select with G418)
Growth in bacteria
  Bacterial resistance: Ampicillin, 100 μg/mL
  Growth temperature: 37°C
  Growth strain: XL1 Blue
  Copy number: High Copy
Gene/Insert
  Gene/Insert name: OPNc
  Species: H. sapiens (human)
  Mutation: OPNc phosphorylation site mutant SGSSEEKQNAVSSEET-->AGAAEEKQNAVAAEEA
  Entrez Gene: SPP1 (a.k.a. BNSP, BSPI, ETA-1, OPN)
  Cloning method: Unknown
Terms and licenses: Academic/Nonprofit Terms; Industry Terms: Not Available to Industry
How to cite: pCR3.1-OPNc PSM1 was a gift from Georg Weber (Addgene plasmid # 106328 ; http://n2t.net/addgene:106328 ; RRID:Addgene_106328)
